Addgene plasmid #188471: pN251
Purpose: Lentiviral construct encoding doxycycline-inducible enCas12a-HF (via TetON3G)
Depositing lab: Le Cong. Depositing organization: Stanford University. Publication: Machine-learning-optimized Cas12a barcoding enables the recovery of single-cell lineages and transcriptional profiles. Hughes NW, Qu Y, Zhang J, Tang W, Pierce J, Wang C, Agrawal A, Morri M, Neff N, Winslow MM, Wang M, Cong L. Mol Cell. 2022 Jun 22. pii: S1097-2765(22)00537-8. doi: 10.1016/j.molcel.2022.06.001. PubMed 35752172.
Backbone
  Vector backbone: pY108 (gift from Dr. Feng Zhang lab)
  Vector type: Mammalian Expression, Bacterial Expression, Lentiviral
  Selectable markers: Blasticidin
Growth in bacteria
  Bacterial resistance: Ampicillin, 100 μg/mL
  Growth temperature: 37°C
  Growth strain: NEB Stable
  Copy number: High Copy
Gene/Insert
  Gene/Insert name: enCas12a-HF (gift from Dr. Keith Joung)
  Species: Acidaminococcus sp.
Terms and licenses: Academic/Nonprofit Terms; Industry Terms: Not Available to Industry
How to cite: pN251 was a gift from Le Cong (Addgene plasmid # 188471 ; http://n2t.net/addgene:188471 ; RRID:Addgene_188471)
