[The description below was written by a language model from this plasmid's Addgene catalogue record and pLannotate feature annotations shown in this document.]
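Description:
pN251 is a 14.3 kb third-generation-style, self-inactivating HIV-1 lentiviral transfer vector built on the pY108 backbone, designed to deliver a doxycycline-inducible, high-fidelity enhanced Cas12a (enCas12a-HF, derived from Acidaminococcus sp. Cas12a/Cpf1) into mammalian cells. In bacteria it is maintained through a high-copy ColE1/pUC origin with ampicillin resistance. The backbone also carries an f1 origin and an SV40/EM7-driven bleomycin/Zeocin resistance cassette lying outside the LTRs, so it is not part of the packaged genome. Genomic RNA for packaging is transcribed from a CMV enhancer/promoter fused to a truncated 5' LTR. The viral region contains the Ψ packaging signal with a gag fragment, the RRE for Rev-dependent export, the cPPT/CTS, a WPRE to boost transcript stability and expression, and a ΔU3 3' LTR followed by a bGH polyadenylation signal.

The payload is an all-in-one Tet-On arrangement. A TRE3GV promoter drives the AsCas12a coding sequence with a C-terminal nucleoplasmin NLS, and an mKate2 red fluorescent protein sits shortly downstream, presumably reporting induction, although the element linking it to the nuclease is not annotated. A second, constitutive unit uses the EF-1α core promoter to express blasticidin S deaminase followed by the Tet-On 3G transactivator; again the linker between these two reading frames is not annotated. Transduced cells can therefore be selected with blasticidin and constitutively produce the transactivator, which binds the TRE3GV promoter only when doxycycline is present, switching on the nuclease. No crRNA expression cassette is annotated, so guides would be supplied separately. The associated work concerns Cas12a-based barcoding for recovering single-cell lineages alongside transcriptional profiles, where temporally controlled editing is useful.
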