Features (pLannotate 1.2.2; 34 found; start..end, strand, type, name):
      1..380     +  enhancer       CMV enhancer: human cytomegalovirus immediate early enhancer
    381..580     +  promoter       CMV promoter: human cytomegalovirus (CMV) immediate early promoter
    598..778     +  LTR            5' LTR (truncated): truncated 5' long terminal repeat (LTR) from HIV-1
    825..950     +  misc_feature   HIV-1 Ψ: packaging signal of human immunodeficiency virus type 1
    934..1297    +  CDS            HIV-1 gag (fragment): gag protein from human immunodeficiency virus 1; gag
   1443..1676    +  misc_feature   RRE: The Rev response element (RRE) of HIV-1 allows for Rev-dependent mRNA export from the nucleus to the cytoplasm.
   2053..2153    +  CDS            Rev (fragment): human immunodeficiency virus 1 (HIV-1) Rev protein; rev; enhances nuclear export of unspliced and incompletely spliced viral mRNAs
   2203..2320    +  misc_feature   cPPT/CTS: central polypurine tract and central termination sequence of HIV-1
   2395..2744    +  promoter       TRE3GV promoter: 3rd-generation Tet-responsive promoter that can be activated by binding of Tet-On® 3G, optimized for retroviral and lentiviral vectors
   2795..6712    +  CDS            AsCpf1: CRISPR-associated protein from Acidaminococcus sp. BV3L6 (Zetsche et al., 2015)
   6713..6760    +  CDS            nucleoplasmin NLS: bipartite nuclear localization signal from nucleoplasmin
   6962..7657    +  CDS            mKate2: mKate2 is a basic (constitutively fluorescent) red fluorescent protein published in 2009, derived from Entacmaea quadricolor. It is reported to be a rapidly-maturing monomer with moderate acid sensitivity.
   7704..7915    +  promoter       EF-1α core promoter: core promoter for human elongation factor EF-1α
   7930..8325    +  CDS            BSD: blasticidin S deaminase; Aspergillus terreus BSD; confers resistance to blasticidin
   8389..9135    +  CDS            Tet-On® 3G: modified rtTA protein that binds tightly to promoters containing the tet operator in the presence of doxycycline
   9151..9739    +  misc_feature   WPRE: woodchuck hepatitis virus posttranscriptional regulatory element
   9790..9809    +  misc_feature   cPPT/CTS (fragment): central polypurine tract and central termination sequence of HIV-1
   9811..10044   +  LTR            3' LTR (ΔU3): self-inactivating 3' long terminal repeat (LTR) from HIV-1
  10076..10300   +  polyA_signal   bGH poly(A) signal: bovine growth hormone polyadenylation signal
  10304..10325   +  promoter       SV40 promoter (fragment): SV40 enhancer and early promoter
  10346..10774   +  rep_origin     f1 ori (sequence partly withheld): f1 bacteriophage origin of replication; arrow indicates direction of (+) strand synthesis
  10788..11117   +  promoter       SV40 promoter: SV40 enhancer and early promoter
  11165..11212   +  promoter       EM7 promoter: synthetic bacterial promoter&nbsp
  11231..11605   +  CDS            BleoR: antibiotic-binding protein; Sh ble from Streptoalloteichus hindustanus; confers resistance to bleomycin, phleomycin, and Zeocin™
  11615..11740   +  CDS            ble (fragment): BLE_KLEPN - Experimental evidence at protein level: Swiss-Prot protein existence level 1. Binding protein with a strong affinity to the bleomycin family of antibiotics. Binds to CL990; an antimitotic-antibiotic compound. From Klebsiella pneumoniae.
  11735..11856   +  polyA_signal   SV40 poly(A) signal: SV40 polyadenylation signal
  11927..11949   -  protein_bind   lac operator (fragment): The lac repressor binds to the lac operator to inhibit transcription in E. coli. This inhibition can be relieved by adding lactose or isopropyl-β-D-thiogalactopyranoside (IPTG). lac repressor encoded by lacI
  11953..11983   -  promoter       lac promoter: promoter for the E. coli lac operon
  11998..12019   -  protein_bind   CAP binding site: CAP binding activates transcription in the presence of cAMP. E. coli catabolite activator protein
  12032..12124   -  CDS            lacI (fragment): lac repressor; lacI; The lac repressor binds to the lac operator to inhibit transcription in E. coli. This inhibition can be relieved by adding lactose or isopropyl-β-D-thiogalactopyranoside (IPTG).
  12307..12895   -  rep_origin     ori: high-copy-number ColE1/pMB1/pBR322/pUC origin of replication
  13066..13926   -  CDS            AmpR: β-lactamase; bla; confers resistance to ampicillin, carbenicillin, and related antibiotics
  13927..14031   -  promoter       AmpR promoter: bla
  14090..14142   -  misc_feature   bom (fragment): basis of mobility region from pBR322
>Addgene plasmid #188471 | pN251 | addgene full sequence | sequence record 370973 | Addgene NGS Result
GACATTGATTATTGACTAGTTATTAATAGTAATCAATTACGGGGTCATTAGTTCATAGCCCATATATGGA
GTTCCGCGTTACATAACTTACGGTAAATGGCCCGCCTGGCTGACCGCCCAACGACCCCCGCCCATTGACG
TCAATAATGACGTATGTTCCCATAGTAACGCCAATAGGGACTTTCCATTGACGTCAATGGGTGGAGTATT
TACGGTAAACTGCCCACTTGGCAGTACATCAAGTGTATCATATGCCAAGTACGCCCCCTATTGACGTCAA
TGACGGTAAATGGCCCGCCTGGCATTATGCCCAGTACATGACCTTATGGGACTTTCCTACTTGGCAGTAC
ATCTACGTATTAGTCATCGCTATTACCATGGTGATGCGGTTTTGGCAGTACATCAATGGGCGTGGATAGC
GGTTTGACTCACGGGGATTTCCAAGTCTCCACCCCATTGACGTCAATGGGAGTTTGTTTTGGCACCAAAA
TCAACGGGACTTTCCAAAATGTCGTAACAACTCCGCCCCATTGACGCAAATGGGCGGTAGGCGTGTACGG
TGGGAGGTCTATATAAGCAGCGCGTTTTGCCTGTACTGGGTCTCTCTGGTTAGACCAGATCTGAGCCTGG
GAGCTCTCTGGCTAACTAGGGAACCCACTGCTTAAGCCTCAATAAAGCTTGCCTTGAGTGCTTCAAGTAG
TGTGTGCCCGTCTGTTGTGTGACTCTGGTAACTAGAGATCCCTCAGACCCTTTTAGTCAGTGTGGAAAAT
CTCTAGCAGTGGCGCCCGAACAGGGACTTGAAAGCGAAAGGGAAACCAGAGGAGCTCTCTCGACGCAGGA
CTCGGCTTGCTGAAGCGCGCACGGCAAGAGGCGAGGGGCGGCGACTGGTGAGTACGCCAAAAATTTTGAC
TAGCGGAGGCTAGAAGGAGAGAGATGGGTGCGAGAGCGTCAGTATTAAGCGGGGGAGAATTAGATCGCGA
TGGGAAAAAATTCGGTTAAGGCCAGGGGGAAAGAAAAAATATAAATTAAAACATATAGTATGGGCAAGCA
GGGAGCTAGAACGATTCGCAGTTAATCCTGGCCTGTTAGAAACATCAGAAGGCTGTAGACAAATACTGGG
ACAGCTACAACCATCCCTTCAGACAGGATCAGAAGAACTTAGATCATTATATAATACAGTAGCAACCCTC
TATTGTGTGCATCAAAGGATAGAGATAAAAGACACCAAGGAAGCTTTAGACAAGATAGAGGAAGAGCAAA
ACAAAAGTAAGACCACCGCACAGCAAGCGGCCGCTGATCTTCAGACCTGGAGGAGGAGATATGAGGGACA
ATTGGAGAAGTGAATTATATAAATATAAAGTAGTAAAAATTGAACCATTAGGAGTAGCACCCACCAAGGC
AAAGAGAAGAGTGGTGCAGAGAGAAAAAAGAGCAGTGGGAATAGGAGCTTTGTTCCTTGGGTTCTTGGGA
GCAGCAGGAAGCACTATGGGCGCAGCGTCAATGACGCTGACGGTACAGGCCAGACAATTATTGTCTGGTA
TAGTGCAGCAGCAGAACAATTTGCTGAGGGCTATTGAGGCGCAACAGCATCTGTTGCAACTCACAGTCTG
GGGCATCAAGCAGCTCCAGGCAAGAATCCTGGCTGTGGAAAGATACCTAAAGGATCAACAGCTCCTGGGG
ATTTGGGGTTGCTCTGGAAAACTCATTTGCACCACTGCTGTGCCTTGGAATGCTAGTTGGAGTAATAAAT
CTCTGGAACAGATTTGGAATCACACGACCTGGATGGAGTGGGACAGAGAAATTAACAATTACACAAGCTT
AATACACTCCTTAATTGAAGAATCGCAAAACCAGCAAGAAAAGAATGAACAAGAATTATTGGAATTAGAT
AAATGGGCAAGTTTGTGGAATTGGTTTAACATAACAAATTGGCTGTGGTATATAAAATTATTCATAATGA
TAGTAGGAGGCTTGGTAGGTTTAAGAATAGTTTTTGCTGTACTTTCTATAGTGAATAGAGTTAGGCAGGG
ATATTCACCATTATCGTTTCAGACCCACCTCCCAACCCCGAGGGGACCCGACAGGCCCGAAGGAATAGAA
GAAGAAGGTGGAGAGAGAGACAGAGACAGATCCATTCGATTAGTGAACGGATCGGCACTGCGTGCGCCAA
TTCTGCAGACAAATGGCAGTATTCATCCACAATTTTAAAAGAAAAGGGGGGATTGGGGGGTACAGTGCAG
GGGAAAGAATAGTAGACATAATAGCAACAGACATACAAACTAAAGAATTACAAAAACAAATTACAAAAAT
TCAAAATTTTCGGGTTTATTACAGGGACAGCAGAGATCCAGTTTGGTTAATTAAGGTACCGATGAGGCCC
TTTCGTCTTCACTCGAGTTTACTCCCTATCAGTGATAGAGAACGTATGAAGAGTTTACTCCCTATCAGTG
ATAGAGAACGTATGCAGACTTTACTCCCTATCAGTGATAGAGAACGTATAAGGAGTTTACTCCCTATCAG
TGATAGAGAACGTATGACCAGTTTACTCCCTATCAGTGATAGAGAACGTATCTACAGTTTACTCCCTATC
AGTGATAGAGAACGTATATCCAGTTTACTCCCTATCAGTGATAGAGAACGTATGTCGAGGTAGGCGTGTA
CGGTGGGCGCCTATAAAAGCAGAGCTCGTTTAGTGAACCGTCAGATCGCCTGGAGCAATTCCACAACACT
TTTGTCTTATACTTGGATCACCGGTGCCACCATGGCCCCAAAGAAGAAGCGGAAGGTCGGCAGCACACAG
TTCGAGGGCTTTACCAACCTGTATCAGGTGAGCAAGACACTGCGGTTTGAGCTGATCCCACAGGGCAAGA
CCCTGAAGCACATCCAGGAGCAGGGCTTCATCGAGGAGGACAAGGCCCGCAATGATCACTACAAGGAGCT
GAAGCCCATCATCGATCGGATCTACAAGACCTATGCCGACCAGTGCCTGCAGCTGGTGCAGCTGGATTGG
GAGAACCTGAGCGCCGCCATCGACTCCTATAGAAAGGAGAAAACCGAGGAGACAAGGAACGCCCTGATCG
AGGAGCAGGCCACATATCGCAATGCCATCCACGACTACTTCATCGGCCGGACAGACAACCTGACCGATGC
CATCAATAAGAGACACGCCGAGATCTACAAGGGCCTGTTCAAGGCCGAGCTGTTTAATGGCAAGGTGCTG
AAGCAGCTGGGCACCGTGACCACAACCGAGCACGAGAACGCCCTGCTGCGGAGCTTCGACAAGTTTACAA
CCTACTTCTCCGGCTTTTATAGAAACAGGAAGAACGTGTTCAGCGCCGAGGATATCAGCACAGCCATCCC
ACACCGCATCGTGCAGGACAACTTCCCCAAGTTTAAGGAGAATTGTCACATCTTCACACGCCTGATCACC
GCCGTGCCCAGCCTGCGGGAGCACTTTGAGAACGTGAAGAAGGCCATCGGCATCTTCGTGAGCACCTCCA
TCGAGGAGGTGTTTTCCTTCCCTTTTTATAACCAGCTGCTGACACAGACCCAGATCGACCTGTATAACCA
GCTGCTGGGAGGAATCTCTCGGGAGGCAGGCACCGAGAAGATCAAGGGCCTGAACGAGGTGCTGGCCCTG
GCCATCCAGAAGAATGATGAGACAGCCCACATCATCGCCTCCCTGCCACACAGATTCATCCCCCTGTTTA
AGCAGATCCTGTCCGATAGGAACACCCTGTCTTTCATCCTGGAGGAGTTTAAGAGCGACGAGGAAGTGAT
CCAGTCCTTCTGCAAGTACAAGACACTGCTGAGAAACGAGAACGTGCTGGAGACAGCCGAGGCCCTGTTT
AACGAGCTGAACAGCATCGACCTGACACACATCTTCATCAGCCACAAGAAGCTGGAGACAATCAGCAGCG
CCCTGTGCGACCACTGGGATACACTGAGGAATGCCCTGTATGAGCGGAGAATCTCCGAGCTGACAGGCAA
GATCACCAAGTCTGCCAAGGAGAAGGTGCAGCGCAGCCTGAAGCACGAGGATATCAACCTGCAGGAGATC
ATCTCTGCCGCAGGCAAGGAGCTGAGCGAGGCCTTCAAGCAGAAAACCAGCGAGATCCTGTCCCACGCAC
ACGCCGCCCTGGATCAGCCACTGCCTACAACCCTGAAGAAGCAGGAGGAGAAGGAGATCCTGAAGTCTCA
GCTGGACAGCCTGCTGGGCCTGTACCACCTGCTGGACTGGTTTGCCGTGGATGAGTCCAACGAGGTGGAC
CCCGAGTTCTCTGCCCGGCTGACCGGCATCAAGCTGGAGATGGAGCCTTCTCTGAGCTTCTACAACAAGG
CCAGAAATTATGCCACCAAGAAGCCCTACTCCGTGGAGAAGTTCAAGCTGAACTTTCAGATGCCTACACT
GGCCAGAGGCTGGGACGTGAATAGAGAGAAGAACAATGGCGCCATCCTGTTTGTGAAGAACGGCCTGTAC
TATCTGGGCATCATGCCAAAGCAGAAGGGCAGGTATAAGGCCCTGAGCTTCGAGCCCACAGAGAAAACCA
GCGAGGGCTTTGATAAGATGTACTATGACTACTTCCCTGATGCCGCCAAGATGATCCCAAAGTGCAGCAC
CCAGCTGAAGGCCGTGACAGCCCACTTTCAGACCCACACAACCCCCATCCTGCTGTCCAACAATTTCATC
GAGCCTCTGGAGATCACAAAGGAGATCTACGACCTGAACAATCCTGAGAAGGAGCCAAAGAAGTTTCAGA
CAGCCTACGCCAAGAAAACCGGCGACCAGAAGGGCTACAGAGAGGCCCTGTGCAAGTGGATCGACTTCAC
AAGGGATTTTCTGTCCAAGTATACCAAGACAACCTCTATCGATCTGTCTAGCCTGCGGCCATCCTCTCAG
TATAAGGACCTGGGCGAGTACTATGCCGAGCTGAATCCCCTGCTGTACCACATCAGCTTCCAGAGAATCG
CCGAGAAGGAGATCATGGATGCCGTGGAGACAGGCAAGCTGTACCTGTTCCAGATCTATAACAAGGACTT
TGCCAAGGGCCACCACGGCAAGCCTAATCTGCACACACTGTATTGGACCGGCCTGTTTTCTCCAGAGAAC
CTGGCCAAGACAAGCATCAAGCTGAATGGCCAGGCCGAGCTGTTCTACCGCCCTAAGTCCAGGATGAAGA
GGATGGCACACCGGCTGGGAGAGAAGATGCTGAACAAGAAGCTGAAGGATCAGAAAACCCCAATCCCCGA
CACCCTGTACCAGGAGCTGTACGACTATGTGAATCACAGACTGTCCCACGACCTGTCTGATGAGGCCAGG
GCCCTGCTGCCCAACGTGATCACCAAGGAGGTGTCTCACGAGATCATCAAGGATAGGCGCTTTACCAGCG
ACAAGTTCTTTTTCCACGTGCCTATCACACTGAACTATCAGGCCGCCAATTCCCCATCTAAGTTCAACCA
GAGGGTGAATGCCTACCTGAAGGAGCACCCCGAGACACCTATCATCGGCATCGATCGGGGCGAGAGAAAC
CTGATCTATATCACAGTGATCGACTCCACCGGCAAGATCCTGGAGCAGCGGAGCCTGAACACCATCCAGC
AGTTTGATTACCAGAAGAAGCTGGACAACAGGGAGAAGGAGAGGGTGGCAGCAAGGCAGGCCTGGTCTGT
GGTGGGCACAATCAAGGATCTGAAGCAGGGCTATCTGAGCCAGGTCATCCACGAGATCGTGGACCTGATG
ATCCACTACCAGGCCGTGGTGGTGCTGGAGAACCTGAATTTCGGCTTTAAGAGCAAGAGGACCGGCATCG
CCGAGAAGGCCGTGTACCAGCAGTTCGAGAAGATGCTGATCGATAAGCTGAATTGCCTGGTGCTGAAGGA
CTATCCAGCAGAGAAAGTGGGAGGCGTGCTGAACCCATACCAGCTGACAGACCAGTTCACCTCCTTTGCC
AAGATGGGCACCCAGTCTGGCTTCCTGTTTTACGTGCCTGCCCCATATACATCTAAGATCGATCCCCTGA
CCGGCTTCGTGGACCCCTTCGTGTGGAAAACCATCAAGAATCACGAGAGCCGCAAGCACTTCCTGGAGGG
CTTCGACTTTCTGCACTACGACGTGAAAACCGGCGACTTCATCCTGCACTTTAAGATGAACAGAAATCTG
TCCTTCCAGAGGGGCCTGCCCGGCTTTATGCCTGCATGGGATATCGTGTTCGAGAAGAACGAGACACAGT
TTGACGCCAAGGGCACCCCTTTCATCGCCGGCAAGAGAATCGTGCCAGTGATCGAGAATCACAGATTCAC
CGGCAGATACCGGGACCTGTATCCTGCCAACGAGCTGATCGCCCTGCTGGAGGAGAAGGGCATCGTGTTC
AGGGATGGCTCCAACATCCTGCCAAAGCTGCTGGAGAATGACGATTCTCACGCCATCGACACCATGGTGG
CCCTGATCCGCAGCGTGCTGCAGATGCGGAACTCCAATGCCGCCACAGGCGAGGACTATATCAACAGCCC
CGTGCGCGATCTGAATGGCGTGTGCTTCGACTCCCGGTTTCAGAACCCAGAGTGGCCCATGGACGCCGAT
GCCAATGGCGCCTACCACATCGCCCTGAAGGGCCAGCTGCTGCTGAATCACCTGAAGGAGAGCAAGGATC
TGAAGCTGCAGAACGGCATCTCCAATCAGGACTGGCTGGCCTACATCCAGGAGCTGCGCAACAAAAGGCC
GGCGGCCACGAAAAAGGCCGGCCAGGCAAAAAAGAAAAAGTACCCATACGATGTTCCAGATTACGCTGGC
TATCCCTACGACGTGCCTGATTATGCAGGCAGCTACCCATATGATGTCCCCGACTATGCCGGGTCCCCTA
AGAAGAAGAGAAAGGTGGGTACCGGAAGCGGAGGCAGTGGAGAGGGCAGAGGAAGTCTGCTAACATGCGG
TGACGTCGAGGAGAATCCTGGCCCATCTAGAATGGTGAGCGAGCTGATTAAGGAGAACATGCACATGAAG
CTGTACATGGAGGGCACCGTGAACAACCACCACTTCAAGTGCACATCCGAGGGCGAAGGCAAGCCCTACG
AGGGCACCCAGACCATGAGAATCAAGGCGGTCGAGGGCGGCCCTCTCCCCTTCGCCTTCGACATCCTGGC
TACCAGCTTCATGTACGGCAGCAAAACCTTCATCAACCACACCCAGGGCATCCCCGACTTCTTTAAGCAG
TCCTTCCCCGAGGGCTTCACATGGGAGAGAGTCACCACATACGAAGATGGGGGCGTGCTGACCGCTACCC
AGGACACCAGCCTCCAGGACGGCTGCCTCATCTACAACGTCAAGATCAGAGGGGTGAACTTCCCATCCAA
CGGCCCTGTGATGCAGAAGAAAACACTCGGCTGGGAGGCCTCCACCGAGACACTGTACCCCGCTGACGGC
GGCCTGGAAGGCAGAGCCGACATGGCCCTGAAGCTCGTGGGCGGGGGCCACCTGATCTGCAACCTTAAGA
CCACATACAGATCCAAGAAACCCGCTAAGAACCTCAAGATGCCCGGCGTCTACTATGTGGACAGGAGACT
GGAAAGAATCAAGGAGGCCGACAAAGAGACATACGTCGAGCAGCACGAGGTGGCTGTGGCCAGATACTGC
GACCTCCCTAGCAAACTGGGGCACAAACTTAATTCCTAAGAATTCGTGGGAATTGGCTCCGGTGCCCGTC
AGTGGGCAGAGCGCACATCGCCCACAGTCCCCGAGAAGTTGGGGGGAGGGGTCGGCAATTGATCCGGTGC
CTAGAGAAGGTGGCGCGGGGTAAACTGGGAAAGTGATGTCGTGTACTGGCTCCGCCTTTTTCCCGAGGGT
GGGGGAGAACCGTATATAAGTGCAGTAGTCGCCGTGAACGTTCTTTTTCGCAACGGGTTTGCCGCCAGAA
CACAGGCGTACGGGCCACCATGGCCAAGCCTTTGTCTCAAGAAGAATCCACCCTCATTGAAAGAGCAACG
GCTACAATCAACAGCATCCCCATCTCTGAAGACTACAGCGTCGCCAGCGCAGCTCTCTCTAGCGACGGCC
GCATCTTCACTGGTGTCAATGTATATCATTTTACTGGGGGACCTTGTGCAGAACTCGTGGTGCTGGGCAC
TGCTGCTGCTGCGGCAGCTGGCAACCTGACTTGTATCGTCGCGATCGGAAATGAGAACAGGGGCATCTTG
AGCCCCTGCGGACGGTGCCGACAGGTGCTTCTCGATCTGCATCCTGGGATCAAAGCCATAGTGAAGGACA
GTGATGGACAGCCGACGGCAGTTGGGATTCGTGAATTGCTGCCCTCTGGTTATGTGTGGGAGGGCGGATC
CGGAGAGGGCCGAGGTTCCCTCTTGACCTGTGGTGATGTGGAGGAGAATCCCGGCCCTATGTCTAGACTG
GACAAGAGCAAAGTCATAAACTCTGCTCTGGAATTACTCAATGGAGTCGGTATCGAAGGCCTGACGACAA
GGAAACTCGCTCAAAAGCTGGGAGTTGAGCAGCCTACCCTGTACTGGCACGTGAAGAACAAGCGGGCCCT
GCTCGATGCCCTGCCAATCGAGATGCTGGACAGGCATCATACCCACTCCTGCCCCCTGGAAGGCGAGTCA
TGGCAAGACTTTCTGCGGAACAACGCCAAGTCATACCGCTGTGCTCTCCTCTCACATCGCGACGGGGCTA
AAGTGCATCTCGGCACCCGCCCAACAGAGAAACAGTACGAAACCCTGGAAAATCAGCTCGCGTTCCTGTG
TCAGCAAGGCTTCTCCCTGGAGAACGCACTGTACGCTCTGTCCGCCGTGGGCCACTTTACACTGGGCTGC
GTATTGGAGGAACAGGAGCATCAAGTAGCAAAAGAGGAAAGAGAGACACCTACCACCGATTCTATGCCCC
CACTTCTGAAACAAGCAATTGAGCTGTTCGACCGGCAGGGAGCCGAACCTGCCTTCCTTTTCGGCCTGGA
ACTAATCATATGTGGCCTGGAGAAACAGCTAAAGTGCGAAAGCGGCGGGCCGACCGACGCCCTTGACGAT
TTTGACTTAGACATGCTCCCAGCCGATGCCCTTGACGACTTTGACCTTGATATGCTGCCTGCTGACGCTC
TTGACGATTTTGACCTTGACATGCTCCCCGGGTAAACGCGTTAAGTCGACAATCAACCTCTGGATTACAA
AATTTGTGAAAGATTGACTGGTATTCTTAACTATGTTGCTCCTTTTACGCTATGTGGATACGCTGCTTTA
ATGCCTTTGTATCATGCTATTGCTTCCCGTATGGCTTTCATTTTCTCCTCCTTGTATAAATCCTGGTTGC
TGTCTCTTTATGAGGAGTTGTGGCCCGTTGTCAGGCAACGTGGCGTGGTGTGCACTGTGTTTGCTGACGC
AACCCCCACTGGTTGGGGCATTGCCACCACCTGTCAGCTCCTTTCCGGGACTTTCGCTTTCCCCCTCCCT
ATTGCCACGGCGGAACTCATCGCCGCCTGCCTTGCCCGCTGCTGGACAGGGGCTCGGCTGTTGGGCACTG
ACAATTCCGTGGTGTTGTCGGGGAAATCATCGTCCTTTCCTTGGCTGCTCGCCTGTGTTGCCACCTGGAT
TCTGCGCGGGACGTCCTTCTGCTACGTCCCTTCGGCCCTCAATCCAGCGGACCTTCCTTCCCGCGGCCTG
CTGCCGGCTCTGCGGCCTCTTCCGCGTCTTCGCCTTCGCCCTCAGACGAGTCGGATCTCCCTTTGGGCCG
CCTCCCCGCGTCGACTTTAAGACCAATGACTTACAAGGCAGCTGTAGATCTTAGCCACTTTTTAAAAGAA
AAGGGGGGACTGGAAGGGCTAATTCACTCCCAACGAAGACAAGATCTGCTTTTTGCTTGTACTGGGTCTC
TCTGGTTAGACCAGATCTGAGCCTGGGAGCTCTCTGGCTAACTAGGGAACCCACTGCTTAAGCCTCAATA
AAGCTTGCCTTGAGTGCTTCAAGTAGTGTGTGCCCGTCTGTTGTGTGACTCTGGTAACTAGAGATCCCTC
AGACCCTTTTAGTCAGTGTGGAAAATCTCTAGCAGGGCCCGTTTAAACCCGCTGATCAGCCTCGACTGTG
CCTTCTAGTTGCCAGCCATCTGTTGTTTGCCCCTCCCCCGTGCCTTCCTTGACCCTGGAAGGTGCCACTC
CCACTGTCCTTTCCTAATAAAATGAGGAAATTGCATCGCATTGTCTGAGTAGGTGTCATTCTATTCTGGG
GGGTGGGGTGGGGCAGGACAGCAAGGGGGAGGATTGGGAAGACAATAGCAGGCATGCTGGGGATGCGGTG
GGCTCTATGGCTTCTGAGGCGGAAAGAACCAGCTGGGGCTCTAGGGGGTATCCCC
[124 nt withheld, positions 10346-10469]
C
[91 nt withheld, positions 10471-10561]
A
[49 nt withheld, positions 10563-10611]
CCTTTGACGTTGGAGTCCACGTTCTTT
[37 nt withheld, positions 10639-10675]
ACCCTATCTCGGTCTATTCTTTTGATTTATAAGGGATTTTGCCGATTTCGGCCTATTGGTTAAAAAATGA
GCTGATTTAACAAAAATTTAACGCGAATTAATTCTGTGGAATGTGTGTCAGTTAGGGTGTGGAAAGTCCC
CAGGCTCCCCAGCAGGCAGAAGTATGCAAAGCATGCATCTCAATTAGTCAGCAACCAGGTGTGGAAAGTC
CCCAGGCTCCCCAGCAGGCAGAAGTATGCAAAGCATGCATCTCAATTAGTCAGCAACCATAGTCCCGCCC
CTAACTCCGCCCATCCCGCCCCTAACTCCGCCCAGTTCCGCCCATTCTCCGCCCCATGGCTGACTAATTT
TTTTTATTTATGCAGAGGCCGAGGCCGCCTCTGCCTCTGAGCTATTCCAGAAGTAGTGAGGAGGCTTTTT
TGGAGGCCTAGGCTTTTGCAAAAAGCTCCCGGGAGCTTGTATATCCATTTTCGGATCTGATCAGCACGTG
TTGACAATTAATCATCGGCATAGTATATCGGCATAGTATAATACGACAAGGTGAGGAACTAAACCATGGC
CAAGTTGACCAGTGCCGTTCCGGTGCTCACCGCGCGCGACGTCGCCGGAGCGGTCGAGTTCTGGACCGAC
CGGCTCGGGTTCTCCCGGGACTTCGTGGAGGACGACTTCGCCGGTGTGGTCCGGGACGACGTGACCCTGT
TCATCAGCGCGGTCCAGGACCAGGTGGTGCCGGACAACACCCTGGCCTGGGTGTGGGTGCGCGGCCTGGA
CGAGCTGTACGCCGAGTGGTCGGAGGTCGTGTCCACGAACTTCCGGGACGCCTCCGGGCCGGCCATGACC
GAGATCGGCGAGCAGCCGTGGGGGCGGGAGTTCGCCCTGCGCGACCCGGCCGGCAACTGCGTGCACTTCG
TGGCCGAGGAGCAGGACTGACACGTGCTACGAGATTTCGATTCCACCGCCGCCTTCTATGAAAGGTTGGG
CTTCGGAATCGTTTTCCGGGACGCCGGCTGGATGATCCTCCAGCGCGGGGATCTCATGCTGGAGTTCTTC
GCCCACCCCAACTTGTTTATTGCAGCTTATAATGGTTACAAATAAAGCAATAGCATCACAAATTTCACAA
ATAAAGCATTTTTTTCACTGCATTCTAGTTGTGGTTTGTCCAAACTCATCAATGTATCTTATCATGTCTG
TATACCGTCGACCTCTAGCTAGAGCTTGGCGTAATCATGGTCATAGCTGTTTCCTGTGTGAAATTGTTAT
CCGCTCACAATTCCACACAACATACGAGCCGGAAGCATAAAGTGTAAAGCCTGGGGTGCCTAATGAGTGA
GCTAACTCACATTAATTGCGTTGCGCTCACTGCCCGCTTTCCAGTCGGGAAACCTGTCGTGCCAGCTGCA
TTAATGAATCGGCCAACGCGCGGGGAGAGGCGGTTTGCGTATTGGGCGCTCTTCCGCTTCCTCGCTCACT
GACTCGCTGCGCTCGGTCGTTCGGCTGCGGCGAGCGGTATCAGCTCACTCAAAGGCGGTAATACGGTTAT
CCACAGAATCAGGGGATAACGCAGGAAAGAACATGTGAGCAAAAGGCCAGCAAAAGGCCAGGAACCGTAA
AAAGGCCGCGTTGCTGGCGTTTTTCCATAGGCTCCGCCCCCCTGACGAGCATCACAAAAATCGACGCTCA
AGTCAGAGGTGGCGAAACCCGACAGGACTATAAAGATACCAGGCGTTTCCCCCTGGAAGCTCCCTCGTGC
GCTCTCCTGTTCCGACCCTGCCGCTTACCGGATACCTGTCCGCCTTTCTCCCTTCGGGAAGCGTGGCGCT
TTCTCATAGCTCACGCTGTAGGTATCTCAGTTCGGTGTAGGTCGTTCGCTCCAAGCTGGGCTGTGTGCAC
GAACCCCCCGTTCAGCCCGACCGCTGCGCCTTATCCGGTAACTATCGTCTTGAGTCCAACCCGGTAAGAC
ACGACTTATCGCCACTGGCAGCAGCCACTGGTAACAGGATTAGCAGAGCGAGGTATGTAGGCGGTGCTAC
AGAGTTCTTGAAGTGGTGGCCTAACTACGGCTACACTAGAAGAACAGTATTTGGTATCTGCGCTCTGCTG
AAGCCAGTTACCTTCGGAAAAAGAGTTGGTAGCTCTTGATCCGGCAAACAAACCACCGCTGGTAGCGGTG
GTTTTTTTGTTTGCAAGCAGCAGATTACGCGCAGAAAAAAAGGATCTCAAGAAGATCCTTTGATCTTTTC
TACGGGGTCTGACGCTCAGTGGAACGAAAACTCACGTTAAGGGATTTTGGTCATGAGATTATCAAAAAGG
ATCTTCACCTAGATCCTTTTAAATTAAAAATGAAGTTTTAAATCAATCTAAAGTATATATGAGTAAACTT
GGTCTGACAGTTACCAATGCTTAATCAGTGAGGCACCTATCTCAGCGATCTGTCTATTTCGTTCATCCAT
AGTTGCCTGACTCCCCGTCGTGTAGATAACTACGATACGGGAGGGCTTACCATCTGGCCCCAGTGCTGCA
ATGATACCGCGAGACCCACGCTCACCGGCTCCAGATTTATCAGCAATAAACCAGCCAGCCGGAAGGGCCG
AGCGCAGAAGTGGTCCTGCAACTTTATCCGCCTCCATCCAGTCTATTAATTGTTGCCGGGAAGCTAGAGT
AAGTAGTTCGCCAGTTAATAGTTTGCGCAACGTTGTTGCCATTGCTACAGGCATCGTGGTGTCACGCTCG
TCGTTTGGTATGGCTTCATTCAGCTCCGGTTCCCAACGATCAAGGCGAGTTACATGATCCCCCATGTTGT
GCAAAAAAGCGGTTAGCTCCTTCGGTCCTCCGATCGTTGTCAGAAGTAAGTTGGCCGCAGTGTTATCACT
CATGGTTATGGCAGCACTGCATAATTCTCTTACTGTCATGCCATCCGTAAGATGCTTTTCTGTGACTGGT
GAGTACTCAACCAAGTCATTCTGAGAATAGTGTATGCGGCGACCGAGTTGCTCTTGCCCGGCGTCAATAC
GGGATAATACCGCGCCACATAGCAGAACTTTAAAAGTGCTCATCATTGGAAAACGTTCTTCGGGGCGAAA
ACTCTCAAGGATCTTACCGCTGTTGAGATCCAGTTCGATGTAACCCACTCGTGCACCCAACTGATCTTCA
GCATCTTTTACTTTCACCAGCGTTTCTGGGTGAGCAAAAACAGGAAGGCAAAATGCCGCAAAAAAGGGAA
TAAGGGCGACACGGAAATGTTGAATACTCATACTCTTCCTTTTTCAATATTATTGAAGCATTTATCAGGG
TTATTGTCTCATGAGCGGATACATATTTGAATGTATTTAGAAAAATAAACAAATAGGGGTTCCGCGCACA
TTTCCCCGAAAAGTGCCACCTGACGTCGACGGATCGGGAGATCTCCCGATCCCCTATGGTGCACTCTCAG
TACAATCTGCTCTGATGCCGCATAGTTAAGCCAGTATCTGCTCCCTGCTTGTGTGTTGGAGGTCGCTGAG
TAGTGCGCGAGCAAAATTTAAGCTACAACAAGGCAAGGCTTGACCGACAATTGCATGAAGAATCTGCTTA
GGGTTAGGCGTTTTGCGCTGCTTCGCGATGTACGGGCCAGATATACGCGCGCGTT
